>Addgene plasmid #182175 | p{ie1-eGFP::FRT-RC,attB} | addgene full sequence | sequence record 357770 | Addgene NGS Result
ATTGTACATACATACATATTTATATATGTACATATTTATGTGACTATGGTAGGTCGATATAATAGCAATC
AACGCAAGCAAATGTGTCAGTCCTGCTTACAGGAACGATTCTATTTAGTAATTTTCGTTGTATAAAGTAA
TTATGTATGTATGTAAGCCCCATAAATCTGAAACAATTAGGCAAAACCATGCGAAGCTCTCTAGTATAAC
TTCGTATAATGTATGCTATACGAAGTTCTCGAGGGGGGGCCCGGTACCGTCGACGATGTAGGTCACGGTC
TCGAAGCCGCGGTGCGGGTGCCAGGGCGTGCCCTTGGGCTCCCCGGGCGCGTACTCCACCTCACCCATCT
GGTCCATCATGATGAACGGGTCGAGGTGGCGGTAGTTGATCCCGGCGAACGCGCGGCGCGCCGGGAAGCC
CTCGCCCTCGAAACCGCTGGGCGCGGTGGTCACGGTGAGCACGGGACGTGCGACGGCGTCGGCGGGTGCG
GATACGCGGGGCAGCGTCAGCGGGTTCTCGACGGTCACGGCGGGCATGTCGACACTAGTGGTACCCAGCT
TTTGTTCCCTTTAGTGAGGGTTAATTGCGCGCTTGGCGTAATCATGGTCATAGCTGTTTCCTGTGTGAAA
TTGTTATCCGCTCACAATTCCACACAACATACGAGCCGGAAGCATAAAGTGTAAAGCCTGGGGTGCCTAA
TGAGTGAGCTAACTCACATTAATTGCGTTGCGCTCACTGCCCGCTTTCCAGTCGGGAAACCTGTCGTGCC
AGCTGCATTAATGAATCGGCCAACGCGCGGGGAGAGGCGGTTTGCGTATTGGGCGCTCTTCCGCTTCCTC
GCTCACTGACTCGCTGCGCTCGGTCGTTCGGCTGCGGCGAGCGGTATCAGCTCACTCAAAGGCGGTAATA
CGGTTATCCACAGAATCAGGGGATAACGCAGGAAAGAACATGTGAGCAAAAGGCCAGCAAAAGGCCAGGA
ACCGTAAAAAGGCCGCGTTGCTGGCGTTTTTCCATAGGCTCCGCCCCCCTGACGAGCATCACAAAAATCG
ACGCTCAAGTCAGAGGTGGCGAAACCCGACAGGACTATAAAGATACCAGGCGTTTCCCCCTGGAAGCTCC
CTCGTGCGCTCTCCTGTTCCGACCCTGCCGCTTACCGGATACCTGTCCGCCTTTCTCCCTTCGGGAAGCG
TGGCGCTTTCTCATAGCTCACGCTGTAGGTATCTCAGTTCGGTGTAGGTCGTTCGCTCCAAGCTGGGCTG
TGTGCACGAACCCCCCGTTCAGCCCGACCGCTGCGCCTTATCCGGTAACTATCGTCTTGAGTCCAACCCG
GTAAGACACGACTTATCGCCACTGGCAGCAGCCACTGGTAACAGGATTAGCAGAGCGAGGTATGTAGGCG
GTGCTACAGAGTTCTTGAAGTGGTGGCCTAACTACGGCTACACTAGAAGAACAGTATTTGGTATCTGCGC
TCTGCTGAAGCCAGTTACCTTCGGAAAAAGAGTTGGTAGCTCTTGATCCGGCAAACAAACCACCGCTGGT
AGCGGTGGTTTTTTTGTTTGCAAGCAGCAGATTACGCGCAGAAAAAAAGGATCTCAAGAAGATCCTTTGA
TCTTTTCTACGGGGTCTGACGCTCAGTGGAACGAAAACTCACGTTAAGGGATTTTGGTCATGAGATTATC
AAAAAGGATCTTCACCTAGATCCTTTTAAATTAAAAATGAAGTTTTAAATCAATCTAAAGTATATATGAG
TAAACTTGGTCTGACAGTTACCAATGCTTAATCAGTGAGGCACCTATCTCAGCGATCTGTCTATTTCGTT
CATCCATAGTTGCCTGACTCCCCGTCGTGTAGATAACTACGATACGGGAGGGCTTACCATCTGGCCCCAG
TGCTGCAATGATACCGCGAGACCCACGCTCACCGGCTCCAGATTTATCAGCAATAAACCAGCCAGCCGGA
AGGGCCGAGCGCAGAAGTGGTCCTGCAACTTTATCCGCCTCCATCCAGTCTATTAATTGTTGCCGGGAAG
CTAGAGTAAGTAGTTCGCCAGTTAATAGTTTGCGCAACGTTGTTGCCATTGCTACAGGCATCGTGGTGTC
ACGCTCGTCGTTTGGTATGGCTTCATTCAGCTCCGGTTCCCAACGATCAAGGCGAGTTACATGATCCCCC
ATGTTGTGCAAAAAAGCGGTTAGCTCCTTCGGTCCTCCGATCGTTGTCAGAAGTAAGTTGGCCGCAGTGT
TATCACTCATGGTTATGGCAGCACTGCATAATTCTCTTACTGTCATGCCATCCGTAAGATGCTTTTCTGT
GACTGGTGAGTACTCAACCAAGTCATTCTGAGAATAGTGTATGCGGCGACCGAGTTGCTCTTGCCCGGCG
TCAATACGGGATAATACCGCGCCACATAGCAGAACTTTAAAAGTGCTCATCATTGGAAAACGTTCTTCGG
GGCGAAAACTCTCAAGGATCTTACCGCTGTTGAGATCCAGTTCGATGTAACCCACTCGTGCACCCAACTG
ATCTTCAGCATCTTTTACTTTCACCAGCGTTTCTGGGTGAGCAAAAACAGGAAGGCAAAATGCCGCAAAA
AAGGGAATAAGGGCGACACGGAAATGTTGAATACTCATACTCTTCCTTTTTCAATATTATTGAAGCATTT
ATCAGGGTTATTGTCTCATGAGCGGATACATATTTGAATGTATTTAGAAAAATAAACAAATAGGGGTTCC
GCGCACATTTCCCCGAAAAGTGCCACCTG
[124 nt withheld, positions 2760-2883]
C
[91 nt withheld, positions 2885-2975]
A
[49 nt withheld, positions 2977-3025]
CCTTTGACGTTGGAGTCCACGTTCTTT
[37 nt withheld, positions 3053-3089]
ACCCTATCTCGGTCTATTCTTTTGATTTATAAGGGATTTTGCCGATTTCGGCCTATTGGTTAAAAAATGA
GCTGATTTAACAAAAATTTAACGCGAATTTTAACAAAATATTAACGCTTACAATTTCCATTCGCCATTCA
GGCTGCGCAACTGTTGGGAAGGGCGATCGGTGCGGGCCTCTTCGCTATTACGCCAGCTGGCGAAAGGGGG
ATGTGCTGCAAGGCGATTAAGTTGGGTAACGCCAGGGTTTTCCCAGTCACGACGTTGTAAAACGACGGCC
AGTGAGCGCGCGTAATACGACTCACTATAGGGCGAATTGGAGCTCCACCGCGGTGGCCATTAATCCGAGC
TCTTACGCGCCCGCGTAAAACACAATCAAGTATGAGTCATAAGCTGATGTCATGTTTTGCACACGGCTCA
TAACCGAACTGGCTTTACGAGTAGAATTCTACTTGTAACGCACGATCAGTGGATGATGTCATTTGTTTTT
CAAATCGAGATGATGTCATGTTTTGCACACGGCTCATAAACTCGCTTTACGAGTAGAATTCTACGTGTAA
CGCACGATCGATTGATGAGTCATTTGTTTTGCAATATGATATCATACAATATGACTCATTTGTTTTTCAA
AACCGAACTTGATTTACGGGTAGAATTCTACTTGTAAAGCACAATCAAAAAGATGATGTCATTTGTTTTT
CAAAACTGAACTCGCTTTACGAGTAGAATTCTACGTGTAAAACACAATCAAGAAATGATGTCATTTGTTA
TAAAAATAAAAGCTGATGTCATGTTTTGCACATGGCTCATAACTAAACTCGCTTTACGGGTAGAATTCTA
CGCGCGTCGATGTCTTTGTGATGCGCGCGACATTTTTGTAGGTTATTGATAAAATGAACGGATACGTTGC
CCGACATTATCATTAAATCCTTGGCGTAGAATTTGTCGGGTCCATTGTCCGTGTGCGCTAGCATGCCCGT
AACGGACCTCGTACTTTTGGCTTCAAAGGTTTTGCGCACAGACAAAATGTGCCACACTTGCAGCTCTGCA
TGTGTGCGCGTTACCACAAATCCCAACGGCGCAGTGTACTTGTTGTATGCAAATAAATCTCGATAAAGGC
GCGGCGCGCGAATGCAGCTGATCACGTACGCTCCTCGTGTTCCGTTCAAGGACGGTGTTATCGACCTCAG
ATTAATGTTTATCGGCCGACTGTTTTCGTATCCGCTCACCAAACGCGTTTTTGCATTAACATTGTATGTC
GGCGGATGTTCTATATCTAATTTGAATAAATAAACGATAACCGCGTTGGTTTTAGAGGGCATAATAAAAG
AAATATTGTTATCGTGTTCGCCATTAGGGCAGTATAAATTGACGTTCATGTTGGATATTGTTTCAGTTGC
AAGTTGACACTGGCGGCGACAAGATCGTGAACAACCAAGTGACCATTAACCCTCGACCGCCGGAGTATAA
ATAGAGGCGCTTCGTCTACGGAGCGACAATTCAATTCAAACAAGCAAAGTGAACACGTCGCTAAGCGAAA
GCTAAGCAAATAAACAAGCGCAGCTGAACAAGCTAAACAATCGGGGTACCGCTAGAGTCGACGGTACGAT
CCACCGGTCGCCACCATGGTGAGCAAGGGCGAGGAGCTGTTCACCGGGGTGGTGCCCATCCTGGTCGAGC
TGGACGGCGACGTAAACGGCCACAAGTTCAGCGTGTCCGGCGAGGGCGAGGGCGATGCCACCTACGGCAA
GCTGACCCTGAAGTTCATCTGCACCACCGGCAAGCTGCCCGTGCCCTGGCCCACCCTCGTGACCACCCTG
ACCTACGGCGTGCAGTGCTTCAGCCGCTACCCCGACCACATGAAGCAGCACGACTTCTTCAAGTCCGCCA
TGCCCGAAGGCTACGTCCAGGAGCGCACCATCTTCTTCAAGGACGACGGCAACTACAAGACCCGCGCCGA
GGTGAAGTTCGAGGGCGACACCCTGGTGAACCGCATCGAGCTGAAGGGCATCGACTTCAAGGAGGACGGC
AACATCCTGGGGCACAAGCTGGAGTACAACTACAACAGCCACAACGTCTATATCATGGCCGACAAGCAGA
AGAACGGCATCAAGGTGAACTTCAAGATCCGCCACAACATCGAGGACGGCAGCGTGCAGCTCGCCGACCA
CTACCAGCAGAACACCCCCATCGGCGACGGCCCCGTGCTGCTGCCCGACAACCACTACCTGAGCACCCAG
TCCGCCCTGAGCAAGGTGAGTAGTACATGTGCATACATCTTAAGTTCACTTGATCTATAGGAACTGCGAT
TGCAACATCAAATTGTCTGCGGCGTGAGAACTGCGACCCACAAAAATCCCAAACCGCGGCCGTTTATCAC
CACTTTGTACAAGAAAGCTGGGTCGGCGCGCCCACCCTTGAAGTTCCTATACTTTCTAGAGAATAGGAAC
TTCGGTGAAGGGGGCGGCCGCGGAGCCTGCTTTTTTGTACAAACTTGTGATAAACGAATTCTTGAAGACG
AAAGGGCACAAACAAATAGTGACACGAAACAGATTATTCTGGTAGCTGTTCTCGCTATATAAGACAATTT
TTGAGATCATATCATGATCAAGACATCTAAAGGCATTCATTTTCGACTATATTCTTTTTTACAAAAAATA
TAACAACCAGATATTTTAAGCTGATCCTAGATGCACAAAAAATAAATAAAAGTATAAACCTACTTCGTAG
GATACTTCGGGGTACTTTTTGTTCGGGGTTAGATGAGCATAACGCTTGTAGTTGATATTTGAGATCCCCT
ATCATTGCAGGACCCAAACGAGAAGCGTGATCACATGGTCCTCCTCGAGTTCGTGACCGCCGCCGGCATC
ACCCTGGGCATGGACGAGCTGTACAAGTAAGTATAGTGCCTTGACCGAGCTCGCCCACTAAGCGTCGCGC
CACTTCAACGCTCGATGGGAGCGTCATTGGTGGGCGGGGTAACCGTCGAAATCAGTGTTTACGCTTCCAA
TCGCAACAAAAAATTCACTGCAACACTGAAAAGCATACGAAAACGATGAAGATTGTACGAGAAACCATAA
AGTATTTTATCCACAAAGACACGTATAGCAGAAAAGCCAAGTTAACTCGGCGATAAGTTGTGTACACAAG
AATAAAATCGGCCAGATTCAGTGTTGTCAGAAATAAGAAAACCCCACTATGTTTTTCTTTGCCTTTTCTT
TCTCCCAGCGATCATTCATTTCGTGGTGAAAGAACGGGGTCATTGCACGGAGTTTCGACTGCGGGAAAGC
AGAGCTGCCGTTCACTTCGTCTATAATTAGCGCTTTCTATTTTCCCCGATTCGGGCCGCTGCTGCGCTTT
TCCGCCTGCTGTTTGTGGCAAGTGTAGCAGCAGGCTGTGCACGCAGTGTGGCATGCACTTGGCTTTCCAC
CGTTGGTATCGATTCTCTGGGACGATGAGTCATTCCTTTCGGGGCCACAGCATAATCGTTGCCAGCTCAC
CGAAATGGTGACTTCATTTCTTAACTGCCGTCAAGCATGCG
Features (pLannotate 1.2.2; 25 found; start..end, strand, type, name):
    206..237     -  protein_bind   loxP (fragment): Cre-mediated recombination occurs in the 8-bp core sequence (GCATACAT). Cre recombinase
    238..258     +  misc_feature   MCS (fragment): pBluescript multiple cloning site
    280..349     +  protein_bind   attB: attB site for the φC31 integrase (Groth et al., 2000) phage φC31 integrase
    568..586     -  promoter       T3 promoter: promoter for bacteriophage T3 RNA polymerase
    631..647     -  protein_bind   lac operator: The lac repressor binds to the lac operator to inhibit transcription in E. coli. This inhibition can be relieved by adding lactose or isopropyl-β-D-thiogalactopyranoside (IPTG). lac repressor encoded by lacI
    655..685     -  promoter       lac promoter: promoter for the E. coli lac operon
    700..721     -  protein_bind   CAP binding site: CAP binding activates transcription in the presence of cAMP. E. coli catabolite activator protein
    734..826     -  CDS            lacI (fragment): lac repressor; lacI; The lac repressor binds to the lac operator to inhibit transcription in E. coli. This inhibition can be relieved by adding lactose or isopropyl-β-D-thiogalactopyranoside (IPTG).
   1009..1597    -  rep_origin     ori: high-copy-number ColE1/pMB1/pBR322/pUC origin of replication
   1768..2628    -  CDS            AmpR: β-lactamase; bla; confers resistance to ampicillin, carbenicillin, and related antibiotics
   2629..2733    -  promoter       AmpR promoter: bla
   2760..3188    +  rep_origin     f1 ori (sequence partly withheld): f1 bacteriophage origin of replication; arrow indicates direction of (+) strand synthesis
   3219..3374    -  CDS            lacZα (fragment): LacZα fragment of β-galactosidase; lacZ fragment
   3382..3400    +  promoter       T7 promoter: promoter for bacteriophage T7 RNA polymerase
   3409..3426    +  misc_feature   MCS (fragment): pBluescript multiple cloning site
   3451..3933    +  enhancer       hr5 enhancer: Autographa californica hr5; baculovirus early transcription enhancer
   3937..4528    +  promoter       IE1 promoter: promoter of the ie1 gene from the baculovirus Autographa californica
   4549..4671    +  promoter       hsp70 promoter (fragment): Drosophila melanogaster hsp70Bb promoter
   4721..5344    +  CDS            (3-F)Tyr-EGFP (fragment): (3-F)Tyr-EGFP is a basic (constitutively fluorescent) green fluorescent protein published in 2004, derived from Aequorea victoria.
   5336..5456    +  CDS            mini-white (fragment): Drosophila white gene eye color pigment; white; This is a modified version of the white gene lacking part of the first intron.
   5468..5492    +  protein_bind   attB2: mutant version of attB; recombination site for the Gateway® BP reaction BP Clonase™
   5509..5542    -  protein_bind   FRT (minimal): supports FLP-mediated excision but not integration (Turan and Bode, 2011) FLP recombinase from the Saccharomyces cerevisiae 2μ plasmid
   5563..5587    -  protein_bind   attB1: mutant version of attB; recombination site for the Gateway® BP reaction BP Clonase™
   5615..5900    +  CDS            mini-white (fragment): Drosophila white gene eye color pigment; white; This is a modified version of the white gene lacking part of the first intron.
   5888..5986    +  CDS            Sapphire (fragment): Sapphire is a basic (constitutively fluorescent) long stokes shift fluorescent protein published in 1998, derived from Aequorea victoria. It is reported to be a rapidly-maturing weak dimer with low acid sensitivity.
