[The description below was written by a language model from this plasmid's Addgene catalogue record and pLannotate feature annotations shown in this document.]
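Description:
p{ie1-eGFP::FRT-RC,attB} is an insect expression plasmid built on pBluescript II KS. It carries the usual backbone parts: a high-copy ColE1/pUC origin, an ampicillin resistance gene with its bla promoter, an f1 origin, remnants of lacZα and the lac regulatory region, and flanking T3 and T7 promoters. It is propagated in E. coli under ampicillin selection.

The payload is an EGFP reporter driven by baculovirus regulatory elements, namely the Autographa californica hr5 enhancer followed by the IE1 promoter, an arrangement widely used for broad expression across insect species. A fragment annotated as the Drosophila hsp70 promoter lies between IE1 and the coding sequence. The EGFP reading frame is split. A large 5′ GFP segment and a short 3′ GFP segment (automatically labelled as GFP variants) are separated by sequence matching the Drosophila white gene, which evidently supplies the intron named in the stated purpose. Inside this intron sits a minimal FRT site, the target of yeast FLP recombinase. It is annotated on the reverse strand, consistent with "RC" in the name, and is flanked by Gateway attB1 and attB2 sites left over from Gateway cloning. Because the FRT lies within an intron, it should be spliced out, so the intact gene still yields fluorescent protein.

A φC31 attB site elsewhere in the plasmid allows integrase-mediated insertion into genomic attP landing sites, and a loxP fragment is also annotated nearby. According to the associated publication title, the construct belongs to a toolkit for targeted chromosome rearrangements and for building balancer chromosomes in non-melanogaster Drosophila species. In such a scheme, FLP-mediated recombination between FRT sites at different positions would presumably be tracked through changes in the reporter, though the record does not give these details.
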