Addgene plasmid #182175: p{ie1-eGFP::FRT-RC,attB}
Purpose: fluorescent reporter gene with yeast recombination site within intron
Depositing lab: David Stern. Depositing organization: HHMI, Janelia Research Campus. Publication: Transgenic tools for targeted chromosome rearrangements allow construction of balancer chromosomes in non-melanogaster Drosophila species. Stern DL. G3 (Bethesda). 2022 Feb 10. pii: 6526388. doi: 10.1093/g3journal/jkac030. PubMed 35143616.
Backbone
  Vector backbone: pBluescript II KS
  Vector type: Insect Expression
Growth in bacteria
  Bacterial resistance: Ampicillin, 100 μg/mL
  Growth temperature: 37°C
  Growth strain: DH5alpha
  Copy number: High Copy
Gene/Insert
  Gene/Insert name: EGFP
  Species: Other
  Cloning method: Gateway Cloning
Terms and licenses: Academic/Nonprofit Terms; Industry Terms: Not Available to Industry
Depositor comments: Please visit https://www.biorxiv.org/content/10.1101/2021.11.18.469106v1.full for bioRxiv preprint.
How to cite: p{ie1-eGFP::FRT-RC,attB} was a gift from David Stern (Addgene plasmid # 182175 ; http://n2t.net/addgene:182175 ; RRID:Addgene_182175)
